Addgene plasmid #51162: pET21a-CampR
Depositing lab: Christopher Voigt. Depositing organization: University of California, San Francisco (UCSF). Publication: Genomic mining of prokaryotic repressors for orthogonal logic gates. Stanton BC, Nielsen AA, Tamsir A, Clancy K, Peterson T, Voigt CA. Nat Chem Biol. 2013 Dec 8. doi: 10.1038/nchembio.1411. PubMed 24316737.
Backbone
  Vector backbone: pET21a
  Vector type: Bacterial Expression, Synthetic Biology
Growth in bacteria
  Bacterial resistance: Ampicillin, 100 μg/mL
  Growth temperature: 37°C
  Growth strain: DH10B
  Copy number: High Copy
Gene/Insert
  Gene/Insert name: CampR
  Species: Rhodococcus erythropolis
  Insert size (bp): 621
  Promoter: T7
  Tag / fusion protein: 6x-his (N terminal on backbone)
  Cloning method: Unknown
  Sequencing primers: 5′ T7 short
Terms and licenses: Academic/Nonprofit Terms; Industry Terms: Not Available to Industry
Depositor comments: UCSF Case No. SF11-016-2; U.S. Patent Application 13/489,205. GeneArt inserted the synthesized fragment into a pET21a vector.
How to cite: pET21a-CampR was a gift from Christopher Voigt (Addgene plasmid # 51162 ; http://n2t.net/addgene:51162 ; RRID:Addgene_51162)
