[The description below was written by a language model from this plasmid's Addgene catalogue record and pLannotate feature annotations shown in this document.]
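Description:
pET21a-CampR is a bacterial expression plasmid built on the pET21a backbone. It carries a synthesized 621 bp coding sequence for CampR, a repressor from Rhodococcus erythropolis that was deposited as part of a study mining prokaryotic repressors for orthogonal genetic logic gates. The roughly 6.1 kb plasmid is propagated in E. coli through a ColE1/pMB1-type origin and selected with ampicillin via the bla β-lactamase gene and its own promoter. The catalogue lists it as high copy, although the annotated backbone also contains rop and the pBR322 bom region, elements usually associated with lower, pBR322-like copy number. An f1 origin is also present, along with short tetracycline-resistance fragments that are non-functional remnants of the pBR322 lineage.

The expression cassette follows the standard pET arrangement. A T7 promoter is followed immediately by a lac operator, then the strong T7 gene 10 ribosome binding site, the coding region, and a T7 terminator. A plasmid-borne lacI gene with its own promoter supplies the lac repressor, so transcription is held off until IPTG or lactose is added, and it requires a host that provides T7 RNA polymerase. The CampR open reading frame itself was not annotated by the feature tool, but it presumably lies in the unannotated interval between the RBS and the downstream tag hits. The catalogue describes an N-terminal 6xHis tag, and a short tag-like fragment is detected just after the start region. A histidine-tag fragment is also annotated downstream of the insert, where pET21a normally encodes its C-terminal His tag; the record does not state whether that one is in frame. The construct is suited to inducible production and affinity purification of CampR for characterization of the repressor.
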