Features (pLannotate 1.2.2; 19 found; start..end, strand, type, name):
     12..467     +  rep_origin     f1 ori (sequence partly withheld): f1 bacteriophage origin of replication; arrow indicates direction of (+) strand synthesis
    494..598     +  promoter       AmpR promoter: bla
    599..1459    +  CDS            AmpR: β-lactamase; bla; confers resistance to ampicillin, carbenicillin, and related antibiotics
   1630..2218    +  rep_origin     ori: high-copy-number ColE1/pMB1/pBR322/pUC origin of replication
   2404..2546    -  misc_feature   bom: basis of mobility region from pBR322
   2648..2839    -  CDS            rop: Rop protein, which maintains plasmids at low copy number; rop
   2856..3236    +  CDS            YPB1_ECOLX: Protein predicted: Swiss-Prot protein existence level 4. From Escherichia coli.
   3308..3599    -  CDS            TcR (fragment): tetracycline efflux protein; tet; confers resistance to tetracycline
   3614..3635    -  protein_bind   CAP binding site: CAP binding activates transcription in the presence of cAMP. E. coli catabolite activator protein
   3648..4730    -  CDS            lacI: lac repressor; lacI; The lac repressor binds to the lac operator to inhibit transcription in E. coli. This inhibition can be relieved by adding lactose or isopropyl-β-D-thiogalactopyranoside (IPTG).
   4731..4808    -  promoter       lacI promoter: lacI
   4816..5095    -  CDS            TcR (fragment): tetracycline efflux protein; tet; confers resistance to tetracycline
   5117..5135    +  promoter       T7 promoter: promoter for bacteriophage T7 RNA polymerase
   5136..5160    +  protein_bind   lac operator: The lac repressor binds to the lac operator to inhibit transcription in E. coli. This inhibition can be relieved by adding lactose or isopropyl-β-D-thiogalactopyranoside (IPTG). lac repressor encoded by lacI
   5174..5196    +  RBS            RBS: efficient ribosome binding site from bacteriophage T7 gene 10 (Olins and Rangwala, 1989)
   5215..5231    +  CDS            capTEV™ (fragment): composite tag for in vivo biotinylation, TEV protease cleavage, and 6xHis tagging
   5917..5934    +  CDS            9xHis (fragment): 9xHis affinity tag
   5944..5993    +  CDS            SET1 (fragment): solubility-enhancement tag derived from T7 phage gene 10B
   6001..6048    +  terminator     T7 terminator: transcription terminator for bacteriophage T7 RNA polymerase
>Addgene plasmid #51162 | pET21a-CampR | depositor full sequence | sequence record 77517 | Full Sequence
TGGCGAATGGG
[124 nt withheld, positions 12-135]
C
[91 nt withheld, positions 137-227]
A
[49 nt withheld, positions 229-277]
CCTTTGACGTTGGAGTCCACGTTCTTT
[37 nt withheld, positions 305-341]
ACCCTATCTCGGTCTATTCTTTTGATTTATAAGGGATTTTGCCGATTTCGGCCTATTGGTTAAAAAATGA
GCTGATTTAACAAAAATTTAACGCGAATTTTAACAAAATATTAACGTTTACAATTTCAGGTGGCACTTTT
CGGGGAAATGTGCGCGGAACCCCTATTTGTTTATTTTTCTAAATACATTCAAATATGTATCCGCTCATGA
GACAATAACCCTGATAAATGCTTCAATAATATTGAAAAAGGAAGAGTATGAGTATTCAACATTTCCGTGT
CGCCCTTATTCCCTTTTTTGCGGCATTTTGCCTTCCTGTTTTTGCTCACCCAGAAACGCTGGTGAAAGTA
AAAGATGCTGAAGATCAGTTGGGTGCACGAGTGGGTTACATCGAACTGGATCTCAACAGCGGTAAGATCC
TTGAGAGTTTTCGCCCCGAAGAACGTTTTCCAATGATGAGCACTTTTAAAGTTCTGCTATGTGGCGCGGT
ATTATCCCGTATTGACGCCGGGCAAGAGCAACTCGGTCGCCGCATACACTATTCTCAGAATGACTTGGTT
GAGTACTCACCAGTCACAGAAAAGCATCTTACGGATGGCATGACAGTAAGAGAATTATGCAGTGCTGCCA
TAACCATGAGTGATAACACTGCGGCCAACTTACTTCTGACAACGATCGGAGGACCGAAGGAGCTAACCGC
TTTTTTGCACAACATGGGGGATCATGTAACTCGCCTTGATCGTTGGGAACCGGAGCTGAATGAAGCCATA
CCAAACGACGAGCGTGACACCACGATGCCTGCAGCAATGGCAACAACGTTGCGCAAACTATTAACTGGCG
AACTACTTACTCTAGCTTCCCGGCAACAATTAATAGACTGGATGGAGGCGGATAAAGTTGCAGGACCACT
TCTGCGCTCGGCCCTTCCGGCTGGCTGGTTTATTGCTGATAAATCTGGAGCCGGTGAGCGTGGGTCTCGC
GGTATCATTGCAGCACTGGGGCCAGATGGTAAGCCCTCCCGTATCGTAGTTATCTACACGACGGGGAGTC
AGGCAACTATGGATGAACGAAATAGACAGATCGCTGAGATAGGTGCCTCACTGATTAAGCATTGGTAACT
GTCAGACCAAGTTTACTCATATATACTTTAGATTGATTTAAAACTTCATTTTTAATTTAAAAGGATCTAG
GTGAAGATCCTTTTTGATAATCTCATGACCAAAATCCCTTAACGTGAGTTTTCGTTCCACTGAGCGTCAG
ACCCCGTAGAAAAGATCAAAGGATCTTCTTGAGATCCTTTTTTTCTGCGCGTAATCTGCTGCTTGCAAAC
AAAAAAACCACCGCTACCAGCGGTGGTTTGTTTGCCGGATCAAGAGCTACCAACTCTTTTTCCGAAGGTA
ACTGGCTTCAGCAGAGCGCAGATACCAAATACTGTCCTTCTAGTGTAGCCGTAGTTAGGCCACCACTTCA
AGAACTCTGTAGCACCGCCTACATACCTCGCTCTGCTAATCCTGTTACCAGTGGCTGCTGCCAGTGGCGA
TAAGTCGTGTCTTACCGGGTTGGACTCAAGACGATAGTTACCGGATAAGGCGCAGCGGTCGGGCTGAACG
GGGGGTTCGTGCACACAGCCCAGCTTGGAGCGAACGACCTACACCGAACTGAGATACCTACAGCGTGAGC
TATGAGAAAGCGCCACGCTTCCCGAAGGGAGAAAGGCGGACAGGTATCCGGTAAGCGGCAGGGTCGGAAC
AGGAGAGCGCACGAGGGAGCTTCCAGGGGGAAACGCCTGGTATCTTTATAGTCCTGTCGGGTTTCGCCAC
CTCTGACTTGAGCGTCGATTTTTGTGATGCTCGTCAGGGGGGCGGAGCCTATGGAAAAACGCCAGCAACG
CGGCCTTTTTACGGTTCCTGGCCTTTTGCTGGCCTTTTGCTCACATGTTCTTTCCTGCGTTATCCCCTGA
TTCTGTGGATAACCGTATTACCGCCTTTGAGTGAGCTGATACCGCTCGCCGCAGCCGAACGACCGAGCGC
AGCGAGTCAGTGAGCGAGGAAGCGGAAGAGCGCCTGATGCGGTATTTTCTCCTTACGCATCTGTGCGGTA
TTTCACACCGCATATATGGTGCACTCTCAGTACAATCTGCTCTGATGCCGCATAGTTAAGCCAGTATACA
CTCCGCTATCGCTACGTGACTGGGTCATGGCTGCGCCCCGACACCCGCCAACACCCGCTGACGCGCCCTG
ACGGGCTTGTCTGCTCCCGGCATCCGCTTACAGACAAGCTGTGACCGTCTCCGGGAGCTGCATGTGTCAG
AGGTTTTCACCGTCATCACCGAAACGCGCGAGGCAGCTGCGGTAAAGCTCATCAGCGTGGTCGTGAAGCG
ATTCACAGATGTCTGCCTGTTCATCCGCGTCCAGCTCGTTGAGTTTCTCCAGAAGCGTTAATGTCTGGCT
TCTGATAAAGCGGGCCATGTTAAGGGCGGTTTTTTCCTGTTTGGTCACTGATGCCTCCGTGTAAGGGGGA
TTTCTGTTCATGGGGGTAATGATACCGATGAAACGAGAGAGGATGCTCACGATACGGGTTACTGATGATG
AACATGCCCGGTTACTGGAACGTTGTGAGGGTAAACAACTGGCGGTATGGATGCGGCGGGACCAGAGAAA
AATCACTCAGGGTCAATGCCAGCGCTTCGTTAATACAGATGTAGGTGTTCCACAGGGTAGCCAGCAGCAT
CCTGCGATGCAGATCCGGAACATAATGGTGCAGGGCGCTGACTTCCGCGTTTCCAGACTTTACGAAACAC
GGAAACCGAAGACCATTCATGTTGTTGCTCAGGTCGCAGACGTTTTGCAGCAGCAGTCGCTTCACGTTCG
CTCGCGTATCGGTGATTCATTCTGCTAACCAGTAAGGCAACCCCGCCAGCCTAGCCGGGTCCTCAACGAC
AGGAGCACGATCATGCGCACCCGTGGGGCCGCCATGCCGGCGATAATGGCCTGCTTCTCGCCGAAACGTT
TGGTGGCGGGACCAGTGACGAAGGCTTGAGCGAGGGCGTGCAAGATTCCGAATACCGCAAGCGACAGGCC
GATCATCGTCGCGCTCCAGCGAAAGCGGTCCTCGCCGAAAATGACCCAGAGCGCTGCCGGCACCTGTCCT
ACGAGTTGCATGATAAAGAAGACAGTCATAAGTGCGGCGACGATAGTCATGCCCCGCGCCCACCGGAAGG
AGCTGACTGGGTTGAAGGCTCTCAAGGGCATCGGTCGAGATCCCGGTGCCTAATGAGTGAGCTAACTTAC
ATTAATTGCGTTGCGCTCACTGCCCGCTTTCCAGTCGGGAAACCTGTCGTGCCAGCTGCATTAATGAATC
GGCCAACGCGCGGGGAGAGGCGGTTTGCGTATTGGGCGCCAGGGTGGTTTTTCTTTTCACCAGTGAGACG
GGCAACAGCTGATTGCCCTTCACCGCCTGGCCCTGAGAGAGTTGCAGCAAGCGGTCCACGCTGGTTTGCC
CCAGCAGGCGAAAATCCTGTTTGATGGTGGTTAACGGCGGGATATAACATGAGCTGTCTTCGGTATCGTC
GTATCCCACTACCGAGATATCCGCACCAACGCGCAGCCCGGACTCGGTAATGGCGCGCATTGCGCCCAGC
GCCATCTGATCGTTGGCAACCAGCATCGCAGTGGGAACGATGCCCTCATTCAGCATTTGCATGGTTTGTT
GAAAACCGGACATGGCACTCCAGTCGCCTTCCCGTTCCGCTATCGGCTGAATTTGATTGCGAGTGAGATA
TTTATGCCAGCCAGCCAGACGCAGACGCGCCGAGACAGAACTTAATGGGCCCGCTAACAGCGCGATTTGC
TGGTGACCCAATGCGACCAGATGCTCCACGCCCAGTCGCGTACCGTCTTCATGGGAGAAAATAATACTGT
TGATGGGTGTCTGGTCAGAGACATCAAGAAATAACGCCGGAACATTAGTGCAGGCAGCTTCCACAGCAAT
GGCATCCTGGTCATCCAGCGGATAGTTAATGATCAGCCCACTGACGCGTTGCGCGAGAAGATTGTGCACC
GCCGCTTTACAGGCTTCGACGCCGCTTCGTTCTACCATCGACACCACCACGCTGGCACCCAGTTGATCGG
CGCGAGATTTAATCGCCGCGACAATTTGCGACGGCGCGTGCAGGGCCAGACTGGAGGTGGCAACGCCAAT
CAGCAACGACTGTTTGCCCGCCAGTTGTTGTGCCACGCGGTTGGGAATGTAATTCAGCTCCGCCATCGCC
GCTTCCACTTTTTCCCGCGTTTTCGCAGAAACGTGGCTGGCCTGGTTCACCACGCGGGAAACGGTCTGAT
AAGAGACACCGGCATACTCTGCGACATCGTATAACGTTACTGGTTTCACATTCACCACCCTGAATTGACT
CTCTTCCGGGCGCTATCATGCCATACCGCGAAAGGTTTTGCGCCATTCGATGGTGTCCGGGATCTCGACG
CTCTCCCTTATGCGACTCCTGCATTAGGAAGCAGCCCAGTAGTAGGTTGAGGCCGTTGAGCACCGCCGCC
GCAAGGAATGGTGCATGCAAGGAGATGGCGCCCAACAGTCCCCCGGCCACGGGGCCTGCCACCATACCCA
CGCCGAAACAAGCGCTCATGAGCCCGAAGTGGCGAGCCCGATCTTCCCCATCGGTGATGTCGGCGATATA
GGCGCCAGCAACCGCACCTGTGGCGCCGGTGATGCCGGCCACGATGCGTCCGGCGTAGAGGATCGAGATC
TCGATCCCGCGAAATTAATACGACTCACTATAGGGGAATTGTGAGCGGATAACAATTCCCCTCTAGAATA
ATTTTGTTTAACTTTAAGAAGGAGATATACCATGGGCAGCAGCCATCATCATCATCATCACAGCAGCGGC
CTGGAAGTTCTGTTCCAGGGGCCCCATATGCCTCGTCAGAGCCGTGCACGTGCAAGCGCACCGAAAAAAC
CGACCAAACAAGAACGTCTGATGGCAGCAGCAGTTCGTCTGTTTAGCCGTCAGGGTTATGCAGGCACCAG
CGTTCGTGATCTGGGTGAAGCACTGGGTATTCAGCCTGGTAGCGTTTATGCACATATCGATAGCAAACAT
ACCATGCTGGTTAGCCTGGTTGAAAGCGGTATTGATCAGTATCTGGATGCAGTTGCAGAACTGCCTGGCA
CCCCGACCGAACAGCTGCGTCATTTTGTTGAAGCACATGTTCGTGTTGTTGCCGAAGATGTTAATCGTGC
ACGTGTTGTTTATCATCAGTGGCGTCATATTCAGCCTCCGGAACGTACCCGTATTGTTGCAAAACGTTAT
GCCTATGAACATCGTCTGCGCGATATTATTGATGCCGGTGTTGCAGCCGGTGAATTTGCACCGGATCTGG
ATCGTCCGACCGCAGTTCGTGCAGTTCTGGGTATGGTTAATTGGTGTCCGGAATGGCTGCCTGCAGATGG
TAGCGAACCGGCTGAAGCAGTTGCAGCGGGTGTTGCAGAAATTGTTCTGGCAAGCGTTCGTGTTGGTCAT
GGTGCAGCACATGCATAAGGATCCAAGCTTGCGGCCGCACTCGAGCACCACCACCACCACCACTGAGATC
CGGCTGCTAACAAAGCCCGAAAGGAAGCTGAGTTGGCTGCTGCCACCGCTGAGCAATAACTAGCATAACC
CCTTGGGGCCTCTAAACGGGTCTTGAGGGGTTTTTTGCTGAAAGGAGGAACTATATCCGGAT
