>Addgene plasmid #51162 | pET21a-CampR | depositor partial sequence | sequence record 77518 | repressor ORF
ATGCCTCGTCAGAGCCGTGCACGTGCAAGCGCACCGAAAAAACCGACCAAACAAGAACGTCTGATGGCAG
CAGCAGTTCGTCTGTTTAGCCGTCAGGGTTATGCAGGCACCAGCGTTCGTGATCTGGGTGAAGCACTGGG
TATTCAGCCTGGTAGCGTTTATGCACATATCGATAGCAAACATACCATGCTGGTTAGCCTGGTTGAAAGC
GGTATTGATCAGTATCTGGATGCAGTTGCAGAACTGCCTGGCACCCCGACCGAACAGCTGCGTCATTTTG
TTGAAGCACATGTTCGTGTTGTTGCCGAAGATGTTAATCGTGCACGTGTTGTTTATCATCAGTGGCGTCA
TATTCAGCCTCCGGAACGTACCCGTATTGTTGCAAAACGTTATGCCTATGAACATCGTCTGCGCGATATT
ATTGATGCCGGTGTTGCAGCCGGTGAATTTGCACCGGATCTGGATCGTCCGACCGCAGTTCGTGCAGTTC
TGGGTATGGTTAATTGGTGTCCGGAATGGCTGCCTGCAGATGGTAGCGAACCGGCTGAAGCAGTTGCAGC
GGGTGTTGCAGAAATTGTTCTGGCAAGCGTTCGTGTTGGTCATGGTGCAGCACATGCATAA
