>Addgene plasmid #51162 | pET21a-CampR | addgene partial sequence | sequence record 80241 | pBRrevBam 5'-GGTGATGTCGGCGATATAGG-3'
GTGATGCCGGCCACGATGCGTCCGGCGTAGAGGATCGAGATCTCGATCCCGCGAAATTAATACGACTCAC
TATAGGGGAATTGTGAGCGGATAACAATTCCCCTCTAGAAATAATTTTGTTTAACTTTAAGAAGGAGATA
TACCATGGGCAGCAGCCATCATCATCATCATCACAGCAGCGGCCTGGAAGTTCTGTTCCAGGGGCCCCAT
ATGCCTCGTCAGAGCCGTGCACGTGCAAGCGCACCGAAAAAACCGACCAAACAAGAACGTCTGATGGCAG
CAGCAGTTCGTCTGTTTAGCCGTCAGGGTTATGCAGGCACCAGCGTTCGTGATCTGGGTGAAGCACTGGG
TATTCAGCCTGGTAGCGTTTATGCACATATCGATAGCAAACATACCATGCTGGTTAGCCTGGTTGAAAGC
GGTATTGATCAGTATCTGGATGCAGTTGCAGAACTGCCTGGCACCCCGACCGAACAGCTGCGTCATTTTG
TTGAAGCACATGTTCGTGTTGTTGCCGAAGATGTTAATCGTGCACGTGTTGTTTATCATCAGTGGCGTCA
TATTCAGCCTCCGGAACGTACCCGTATTGTTGCAAAACGTTATGCCTATGAACATCGTCTGCGCGATATT
ATTGATGCCGGTGTTGCAGCCGGTGAATTTGCACCGGATCTGGATCGTCCGACCGCAGTTCGTGCAGTTC
TGGGTATGGTTAATTGGTGTCCGGAATGGCTGCCTGCAGATGGTAGCGAACCGGCTGAAGCAGTTGCAGC
GGGTGTTGCAGAAATTGTTCTGGCAAGCGTTCGTGTTGGTCATGGTGCA
